Addgene plasmid #48326: pET His6 StrepII TEV co-transformation cloning vector (13S-HR)
Purpose: (Empty Backbone)
Depositing lab: Scott Gradia. Depositing organization: University of California, Berkeley.
Backbone
  Vector backbone: pET
  Backbone size (bp): 3666
  Vector type: Bacterial Expression
  Tag / fusion protein: His6 (N terminal on backbone); StrepII (N terminal on backbone)
Growth in bacteria
  Bacterial resistance: Spectinomycin, 50 μg/mL
  Growth temperature: 37°C
  Growth strain: XL1 Blue
  Copy number: Low Copy
Gene/Insert
  Gene/Insert name: None
Terms and licenses: Academic/Nonprofit Terms; Industry Terms: Not Available to Industry
Depositor comments: This plasmid is an empty vector to be used with a LIC cloning protocol. It has a TEV cleavable His6-StrepII fusion tag on the N-terminus and a Spec resistance. To clone into this vector, add LIC fusion tags to the 5' end of your PCR primers. Forward - 5'TACTTCCAATCCAATGCA3' Reverse - 5'TTATCCACTTCCAATGTTATTA3' Linearize the plasmid with SspI and gel purify. When digesting the DNA with T4 polymerase for LIC, use dCTP for insert and dGTP for vector. The 13-series vectors were designed to enable rapid cloning for a co-expression system. Vectors are based on Novagen's Duet system. Each gene is expressed on its own vector, which has been optimized so that each gene expresses at approximately equal levels. The 13-series vectors are all compatible with 2-series transfer vectors, so if cotransformation fails, there is a readily available backup in polycistronic expression. 13S CDF origin SpecR13K ColA origin KanR2-series transfer ColE1 origin AmpR13S vectors must be cotransformed with a 2-series vector for optimal expression (that is, the presence of an empty 2A-T vector enhances expression of a gene in 13S). For triple expressions, the proteins all seem to express at approximately equal levels. Genes in the CDF vector consistently express at very slightly lower levels, so if you're trying to pull down stoichiometric complexes, it's probably best to put His6-fusion protein in this vector. More information on this vector can be found through http://qb3.berkeley.edu/qb3/macrolab/
How to cite: pET His6 StrepII TEV co-transformation cloning vector (13S-HR) was a gift from Scott Gradia (Addgene plasmid # 48326 ; http://n2t.net/addgene:48326 ; RRID:Addgene_48326)
