[The description below was written by a language model from this plasmid's Addgene catalogue record and pLannotate feature annotations shown in this document.]
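Description:
pET His6 StrepII TEV co-transformation cloning vector (13S-HR) is an empty 3,666 bp bacterial expression backbone of the pET family, modelled on the Duet co-expression system. It replicates in E. coli from the CloDF13 (CDF) origin, is listed as low copy, and is selected with spectinomycin through an aadA gene driven by the AmpR (bla) promoter. Because the CDF origin is compatible with ColE1 and ColA replicons, this plasmid can coexist with partner vectors in the same series that carry ampicillin or kanamycin resistance, so that each subunit of a complex is produced from its own plasmid.

The expression cassette consists of a T7 promoter with an adjacent lac operator, the phage T7 gene 10 ribosome binding site, an N-terminal 6xHis tag followed by a Strep-tag II and a TEV protease site, and then a T7 terminator. A plasmid-borne lacI gene with its own promoter supplies repressor, making expression IPTG-inducible in hosts that provide T7 RNA polymerase. No insert is present. Genes are introduced by ligation-independent cloning after linearising the vector at the SspI site downstream of the TEV site, and the resulting tandem affinity tag can be removed with TEV protease. Short annotated matches to TcR and a SET1 solubility tag are fragments and are probably backbone remnants rather than functional elements.

According to the depositor, 13S vectors express best when co-transformed with a 2-series vector, even an empty one. In triple expressions the proteins accumulate at roughly equal levels, with the CDF-borne gene very slightly lower. This makes the vector a sensible home for the His-tagged subunit when stoichiometric complexes are to be pulled down. Compatibility with the 2-series transfer vectors offers polycistronic expression as a fallback.
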