Features (pLannotate 1.2.2; 16 found; start..end, strand, type, name):
      3..1085    -  CDS            lacI: lac repressor; lacI; The lac repressor binds to the lac operator to inhibit transcription in E. coli. This inhibition can be relieved by adding lactose or isopropyl-β-D-thiogalactopyranoside (IPTG).
   1086..1163    -  promoter       lacI promoter: lacI
   1171..1206    -  CDS            TcR (fragment): tetracycline efflux protein; tet; confers resistance to tetracycline
   1209..1227    +  promoter       T7 promoter: promoter for bacteriophage T7 RNA polymerase
   1235..1251    +  protein_bind   lac operator: The lac repressor binds to the lac operator to inhibit transcription in E. coli. This inhibition can be relieved by adding lactose or isopropyl-β-D-thiogalactopyranoside (IPTG). lac repressor encoded by lacI
   1308..1330    +  RBS            RBS: efficient ribosome binding site from bacteriophage T7 gene 10 (Olins and Rangwala, 1989)
   1350..1367    +  CDS            6xHis: 6xHis affinity tag
   1383..1405    +  CDS            Strep-Tag II (fragment): peptide that binds Strep-Tactin®, an engineered form of streptavidin
   1413..1429    +  CDS            TEV site (fragment): tobacco etch virus (TEV) protease recognition and cleavage site
   1515..1564    +  CDS            SET1 (fragment): solubility-enhancement tag derived from T7 phage gene 10B
   1572..1619    +  terminator     T7 terminator: transcription terminator for bacteriophage T7 RNA polymerase
   1793..2581    -  CDS            aadA: S3AD_ECOLX - Experimental evidence at protein level: Swiss-Prot protein existence level 1. Mediates bacterial resistance to the antibiotics streptomycin and spectinomycin. From Escherichia coli.
   2582..2673    -  promoter       AmpR promoter: bla
   2721..3459    -  rep_origin     CloDF13 ori: Plasmids containing the CloDF13 (CDF) origin of replication can be propagated in E. coli cells that contain additional plasmids with compatible origins.
   3556..3620    -  CDS            TcR (fragment): tetracycline efflux protein; tet; confers resistance to tetracycline
   3635..3656    -  protein_bind   CAP binding site: CAP binding activates transcription in the presence of cAMP. E. coli catabolite activator protein
>Addgene plasmid #48326 | pET His6 StrepII TEV co-transformation cloning vector (13S-HR) | depositor full sequence | sequence record 69808 | Full Sequence
GCTCACTGCCCGCTTTCCAGTCGGGAAACCTGTCGTGCCAGCTGCATTAATGAATCGGCCAACGCGCGGG
GAGAGGCGGTTTGCGTATTGGGCGCCAGGGTGGTTTTTCTTTTCACCAGTGAGACGGGCAACAGCTGATT
GCCCTTCACCGCCTGGCCCTGAGAGAGTTGCAGCAAGCGGTCCACGCTGGTTTGCCCCAGCAGGCGAAAA
TCCTGTTTGATGGTGGTTAACGGCGGGATATAACATGAGCTGTCTTCGGTATCGTCGTATCCCACTACCG
AGATGTCCGCACCAACGCGCAGCCCGGACTCGGTAATGGCGCGCATTGCGCCCAGCGCCATCTGATCGTT
GGCAACCAGCATCGCAGTGGGAACGATGCCCTCATTCAGCATTTGCATGGTTTGTTGAAAACCGGACATG
GCACTCCAGTCGCCTTCCCGTTCCGCTATCGGCTGAATTTGATTGCGAGTGAGATATTTATGCCAGCCAG
CCAGACGCAGACGCGCCGAGACAGAACTTAATGGGCCCGCTAACAGCGCGATTTGCTGGTGACCCAATGC
GACCAGATGCTCCACGCCCAGTCGCGTACCGTCTTCATGGGAGAAAATAATACTGTTGATGGGTGTCTGG
TCAGAGACATCAAGAAATAACGCCGGAACATTAGTGCAGGCAGCTTCCACAGCAATGGCATCCTGGTCAT
CCAGCGGATAGTTAATGATCAGCCCACTGACGCGTTGCGCGAGAAGATTGTGCACCGCCGCTTTACAGGC
TTCGACGCCGCTTCGTTCTACCATCGACACCACCACGCTGGCACCCAGTTGATCGGCGCGAGATTTAATC
GCCGCGACAATTTGCGACGGCGCGTGCAGGGCCAGACTGGAGGTGGCAACGCCAATCAGCAACGACTGTT
TGCCCGCCAGTTGTTGTGCCACGCGGTTGGGAATGTAATTCAGCTCCGCCATCGCCGCTTCCACTTTTTC
CCGCGTTTTCGCAGAAACGTGGCTGGCCTGGTTCACCACGCGGGAAACGGTCTGATAAGAGACACCGGCA
TACTCTGCGACATCGTATAACGTTACTGGTTTCACATTCACCACCCTGAATTGACTCTCTTCCGGGCGCT
ATCATGCCATACCGCGAAAGGTTTTGCGCCATTCGATGGTGTCCGGGATCTCGACGCTCTCCCTTATGCG
ACTCCTGCATTAGGAAATTAATACGACTCACTATAGGGAGAGAATTGTGAGCGGATAACAATTCCCCTGT
AGATTAATTAAGCGGCCGCCCTGCAGGACTCGAGTTCTAGAAATAATTTTGTTTAACTTTAAGAAGGAGA
TATACATATGAAATCTTCTCACCATCACCATCACCATGGTTCTTCTGCTAGCTGGAGCCACCCGCAGTTC
GAAAAAGGCGCCGAAAACCTGTACTTCCAATCCAATATTGGAAGTGGATAACGGATCCGCGATCGCGGCG
CGCCACCTGGTGGCCGGCCGGTACCACGCGTGCGCGCTGATCCGGCTGCTAACAAAGCCCGAAAGGAAGC
TGAGTTGGCTGCTGCCACCGCTGAGCAATAACTAGCATAACCCCTTGGGGCCTCTAAACGGGTCTTGAGG
GGTTTTTTGCTGAAACCTCAGGCATTTGAGAAGCACACGGTCACACTGCTTCCGGTAGTCAATAAACCGG
TAAACCAGCAATAGACATAAGCGGCTATTTAACGACCCTGCCCTGAACCGACGACCGGGTCATCGTGGCC
GGATCTTGCGGCCCCTCGGCTTGAACGAATTGTTAGACATTATTTGCCGACTACCTTGGTGATCTCGCCT
TTCACGTAATGGACAAATTCTTCCAACTGATCTGCGCGCGAGGCCAAGCGATCTTCTTCTTGTCCAAGAT
AAGCCTGTCTAGCTTCAAGTATGACGGGCTGATACTGGGCCGGCAGGCGCTCCATTGCCCAGTCGGCAGC
GACATCCTTCGGCGCGATTTTGCCGGTTACTGCGCTGTACCAAATGCGGGACAACGTAAGCACTACATTT
CGCTCATCGCCAGCCCAGTCGGGCGGCGAGTTCCATAGCGTTAAGGTTTCATTTAGCGCCTCAAATAGAT
CCTGTTCAGGAACCGGATCAAAGAGTTCCTCCGCCGCTGGACCTACCAAGGCAACGCTATGTTCTCTTGC
TTTTGTCAGCAAGATAGCCAGATCAATGTCGATCGTGGCTGGCTCGAAGATACCTGCAAGAATGTCATTG
CGCTGCCATTCTCCAAATTGCAGTTCGCGCTTAGCTGGATAACGCCACGGAATGATGTCGTCGTGCACAA
CAATGGTGACTTCTACAGCGCGGAGAATCTCGCTCTCTCCAGGGGAAGCCGAAGTTTCCAAAAGGTCGTT
GATCAAAGCTCGCCGCGTTGTTTCATCAAGCCTTACGGTCACCGTAACCAGCAAATCAATATCACTGTGC
GGCTTCAGGCCGCCATCCACTGCGGAGCCGTACAAATGTACGGCCAGCAACGTCGGTTCGAGATGGCGCT
CGATGACGCCAACTACCTCTGATAGTTGAGTCGATACTTCGGCGATCACCGCTTCCCTCATACTCTTCCT
TTTTCATTATTATTGAAGCATTTATCAGGGTTATTGTCTCATGAGCGGATACATATTTGAATGTATTTAG
AAAAATAAACAAATAGCTAGCTCACTCGGTCGCTACGCTCCGGGCGTGAGACTGCGGCGGGCGCTGCGGA
CACATACAAAGTTACCCACAGATTCCGTGGATAAGCAGGGGACTAACATGTGAGGCAAAACAGCAGGGCC
GCGCCGGTGGCGTTTTTCCATAGGCTCCGCCCTCCTGCCAGAGTTCACATAAACAGACGCTTTTCCGGTG
CATCTGTGGGAGCCGTGAGGCTCAACCATGAATCTGACAGTACGGGCGAAACCCGACAGGACTTAAAGAT
CCCCACCGTTTCCGGCGGGTCGCTCCCTCTTGCGCTCTCCTGTTCCGACCCTGCCGTTTACCGGATACCT
GTTCCGCCTTTCTCCCTTACGGGAAGTGTGGCGCTTTCTCATAGCTCACACACTGGTATCTCGGCTCGGT
GTAGGTCGTTCGCTCCAAGCTGGGCTGTAAGCAAGAACTCCCCGTTCAGCCCGACTGCTGCGCCTTATCC
GGTAACTGTTCACTTGAGTCCAACCCGGAAAAGCACGGTAAAACGCCACTGGCAGCAGCCATTGGTAACT
GGGAGTTCGCAGAGGATTTGTTTAGCTAAACACGCGGTTGCTCTTGAAGTGTGCGCCAAAGTCCGGCTAC
ACTGGAAGGACAGATTTGGTTGCTGTGCTCTGCGAAAGCCAGTTACCACGGTTAAGCAGTTCCCCAACTG
ACTTAACCTTCGATCAAACCACCTCCCCAGGTGGTTTTTTCGTTTACAGGGCAAAAGATTACGCGCAGAA
AAAAAGGATCTCAAGAAGATCCTTTGATCTTTTCTACTGAACCGCTCTTGATTTCAGTGCAATTTATCTC
TTCAAATGTAGCACCTGAAGTCAGCCCCATACGATATAAGTTGTAATTCTCATGTTAGTCATGCCCCGCG
CCCACCGGAAGGAGCTGACTGGGTTGAAGGCTCTCAAGGGCATCGGTCGAGATCCCGGTGCCTAATGAGT
GAGCTAACTTACATTAATTGCGTTGC
