>Addgene plasmid #48326 | pET His6 StrepII TEV co-transformation cloning vector (13S-HR) | addgene partial sequence | sequence record 71737 | LacI-R 5'-GGCATACTCTGCGACATCGT-3'
CATTCACCACCCTGAATTGACTCTCTTCCGGGCGCTATCATGCCATACCGCGAAAGGTTTTGCGCCATTC
GATGGTGTCCGGGATCTCGACGCTCTCCCTTATGCGACTCCTGCATTAGGAAATTAATACGACTCACTAT
AGGGAGAGAATTGTGAGCGGATAACAATTCCCCTGTAGATTAATTAAGCGGCCGCCCTGCAGGACTCGAG
TTCTAGAAATAATTTTGTTTAACTTTAAGAAGGAGATATACATATGAAATCTTCTCACCATCACCATCAC
CATGGTTCTTCTGCTAGCTGGAGCCACCCGCAGTTCGAAAAAGGCGCCGAAAACCTGTACTTCCAATCCA
ATATTGGAAGTGGATAACGGATCCGCGATCGCGGCGCGCCACCTGGTGGCCGGCCGGTACCACGCGTGCG
CGCTGATCCGGCTGCTAACAAAGCCCGAAAGGAAGCTGAGTTGGCTGCTGCCACCGCTGAGCAATAACTA
GCATAACCCCTTGGGGCCTCTAAACGGGTCTTGAGGGGTTTTTTGCTGAAACCTCAGGCATTTGAGAAGC
ACACGGTCACACTGCTTCCGGTAGTCAATAAACCGGTAAACCAGCAATAGACATAAGCGGCTATTTAACG
ACCCTGCCCTGAACCGACGACCGGGTCATCGTGGCCGGATCTTGCGGCCCCTCGGCTTGAACGAATTGTT
AGACATTATTTGCCGACTACCTTGGTGATCTCGCCTTTCACGTAATGGACAAATTCTTCCAACTGATCTG
CGCGCGAGGCCAAGCGATCTTCTTCTTGTCCAAGATAAGCCTGTCTAGCTTCAAGTATGACGGGCTGATA
CTGGGCCGGCAGGCGCTCCATTGCCCAGTCGGCAGCGACATCCTTCGGCGCGATTTTGCCGGTTACTGCG
CTGTACCAAATGCGGGACAACGTAAGCACTACATTTCGCTCATCGCCAGCCCAGTCGGGCGGCGAGTTCC
ATAGCGTTAAGGTTTCATTTAGCGCCTCAAATAGATCCTGTTCAGGAACCGGATCAAAGAGTTCCTCCGC
CGCTGGACCTACCAAGGCAACGCTATGTTCTCTTGCTTTTGTCAGCAAG
